Addgene plasmid #90634: CLTC G9.4 gRNA
Purpose: 3rd generation lentiviral gRNA plasmid targeting human CLTC
Depositing lab: Iain Cheeseman. Depositing organization: Whitehead Institute for Biomedical Research. Publication: Large-Scale Analysis of CRISPR/Cas9 Cell-Cycle Knockouts Reveals the Diversity of p53-Dependent Responses to Cell-Cycle Defects. McKinley KL, Cheeseman IM. Dev Cell. 2017 Feb 27;40(4):405-420.e2. doi: 10.1016/j.devcel.2017.01.012. Epub 2017 Feb 16. PubMed 28216383.
Backbone
  Vector backbone: pLenti-sgRNA
  Backbone manufacturer: Eric Lander & David Sabatini labs (Addgene plasmid #71409)
  Backbone size w/o insert (bp): 9151
  Vector type: Lentiviral, CRISPR
  Selectable markers: Puromycin
Growth in bacteria
  Bacterial resistance: Ampicillin, 100 μg/mL
  Growth temperature: 37°C
  Growth strain: NEB Stable
  Copy number: Unknown
Gene/Insert
  Gene/Insert name: CLTC (Guide Designation G9.4) (alt name: pKMKO series)
  gRNA/shRNA sequence: CACCgGCTGAAATTGGTCTTCGAAT
  Species: H. sapiens (human)
  Promoter: U6
  Cloning method: Restriction Enzyme; 5′ cloning site BsmBI (destroyed during cloning); 3′ cloning site BsmBI (destroyed during cloning)
  Sequencing primers: 5′ hU6-F (5'-GAGGGCCTATTTCCCATGATT-3'); 3′ EF1a-R (5'-CACGGCGACTACTGCACTTA-3')
Terms and licenses: Academic/Nonprofit Terms; Industry Terms: Not Available to Industry
Depositor comments: Please note that gRNA target sequence listed is not strictly the 20nt spacer sequence, but also contains the 5' BsmBI overhang. For more information about knockout human cell lines generated using this plasmid, please see http://cellcycleknockouts.wi.mit.edu/ .
How to cite: CLTC G9.4 gRNA was a gift from Iain Cheeseman (Addgene plasmid # 90634 ; http://n2t.net/addgene:90634 ; RRID:Addgene_90634)
