[The description below was written by a language model from this plasmid's Addgene catalogue record and pLannotate feature annotations shown in this document.]
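Description:
CLTC G9.4 gRNA is a third-generation lentiviral CRISPR plasmid built on the pLenti-sgRNA backbone that expresses a single guide RNA against human CLTC (clathrin heavy chain). It carries no Cas9, so it is meant for cells that supply the nuclease separately. In bacteria it replicates from a high-copy ColE1/pUC-type origin and is selected with ampicillin through the β-lactamase gene. An f1 origin, an SV40 origin and remnants of a lac/lacZα cloning region with T3 and T7 promoters are also annotated in the backbone. The catalogue lists the backbone without insert as 9,151 bp, whereas the sequenced plasmid is 7,302 nt. This would be consistent with loss of a stuffer fragment when the guide was cloned, although the record does not explain the difference.

The viral genome is transcribed from an RSV promoter fused to a truncated HIV-1 5' LTR, which makes packaging Tat-independent. It includes the Ψ packaging signal with a gag fragment, the RRE for Rev-dependent nuclear export, a cPPT/CTS, a WPRE to enhance expression, and a self-inactivating ΔU3 3' LTR followed by an SV40 polyadenylation signal. Within this unit, the human U6 RNA polymerase III promoter drives the CLTC spacer joined to the Streptococcus pyogenes tracrRNA-derived scaffold. The guide oligonucleotides were inserted between BsmBI sites that were destroyed during cloning. Downstream, an EF-1α core promoter drives puromycin N-acetyltransferase, allowing selection of transduced mammalian cells. The plasmid belongs to a guide series used in a large-scale analysis of CRISPR/Cas9 knockouts of cell-cycle genes in human cells, where it serves to disrupt CLTC.
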