Features (pLannotate 1.2.2; 27 found; start..end, strand, type, name):
     91..112     +  protein_bind   CAP binding site: CAP binding activates transcription in the presence of cAMP. E. coli catabolite activator protein
    127..157     +  promoter       lac promoter: promoter for the E. coli lac operon
    165..181     +  protein_bind   lac operator: The lac repressor binds to the lac operator to inhibit transcription in E. coli. This inhibition can be relieved by adding lactose or isopropyl-β-D-thiogalactopyranoside (IPTG). lac repressor encoded by lacI
    226..244     +  promoter       T3 promoter: promoter for bacteriophage T3 RNA polymerase
    272..498     +  promoter       RSV promoter: Rous sarcoma virus enhancer/promoter
    499..679     +  LTR            5' LTR (truncated): truncated 5' long terminal repeat (LTR) from HIV-1
    726..851     +  misc_feature   HIV-1 Ψ: packaging signal of human immunodeficiency virus type 1
    835..1198    +  CDS            HIV-1 gag (fragment): gag protein from human immunodeficiency virus 1; gag
   1344..1577    +  misc_feature   RRE: The Rev response element (RRE) of HIV-1 allows for Rev-dependent mRNA export from the nucleus to the cytoplasm.
   1954..1980    +  CDS            Rev (fragment): human immunodeficiency virus 1 (HIV-1) Rev protein; rev; enhances nuclear export of unspliced and incompletely spliced viral mRNAs
   1984..2224    +  promoter       U6 promoter: RNA polymerase III promoter for human U6 snRNA
   2272..2339    +  misc_RNA       tracrRNA (fragment): trans-activating CRISPR RNA for the Streptococcus pyogenes CRISPR/Cas9 system
   2388..2505    +  misc_feature   cPPT/CTS: central polypurine tract and central termination sequence of HIV-1
   2574..2785    +  promoter       EF-1α core promoter: core promoter for human elongation factor EF-1α
   2811..3410    +  CDS            PuroR (fragment): puromycin N-acetyltransferase; pac from Streptomyces; confers resistance to puromycin
   3426..4014    +  misc_feature   WPRE: woodchuck hepatitis virus posttranscriptional regulatory element
   4065..4084    +  misc_feature   cPPT/CTS (fragment): central polypurine tract and central termination sequence of HIV-1
   4086..4319    +  LTR            3' LTR (ΔU3): self-inactivating 3' long terminal repeat (LTR) from HIV-1
   4397..4518    +  polyA_signal   SV40 poly(A) signal: SV40 polyadenylation signal
   4558..4693    +  rep_origin     SV40 ori: SV40 origin of replication
   4714..4732    -  promoter       T7 promoter: promoter for bacteriophage T7 RNA polymerase
   4740..4895    +  CDS            lacZα (fragment): LacZα fragment of β-galactosidase; lacZ fragment
   4900..5328    +  rep_origin     f1 ori (sequence partly withheld): f1 bacteriophage origin of replication; arrow indicates direction of (+) strand synthesis
   5381..5485    +  promoter       AmpR promoter: bla
   5486..6346    +  CDS            AmpR: β-lactamase; bla; confers resistance to ampicillin, carbenicillin, and related antibiotics
   6517..7105    +  rep_origin     ori: high-copy-number ColE1/pMB1/pBR322/pUC origin of replication
   7288..78      +  CDS            lacI (fragment) (across the origin): lac repressor; lacI; The lac repressor binds to the lac operator to inhibit transcription in E. coli. This inhibition can be relieved by adding lactose or isopropyl-β-D-thiogalactopyranoside (IPTG).
>Addgene plasmid #90634 | CLTC G9.4 gRNA | addgene full sequence | sequence record 183331 | Addgene NGS Result
ACCGCCTCTCCCCGCGCGTTGGCCGATTCATTAATGCAGCTGGCACGACAGGTTTCCCGACTGGAAAGCG
GGCAGTGAGCGCAACGCAATTAATGTGAGTTAGCTCACTCATTAGGCACCCCAGGCTTTACACTTTATGC
TTCCGGCTCGTATGTTGTGTGGAATTGTGAGCGGATAACAATTTCACACAGGAAACAGCTATGACCATGA
TTACGCCAAGCGCGCAATTAACCCTCACTAAAGGGAACAAAAGCTGGAGCTGCAAGCTTAATGTAGTCTT
ATGCAATACTCTTGTAGTCTTGCAACATGGTAACGATGAGTTAGCAACATGCCTTACAAGGAGAGAAAAA
GCACCGTGCATGCCGATTGGTGGAAGTAAGGTGGTACGATCGTGCCTTATTAGGAAGGCAACAGACGGGT
CTGACATGGATTGGACGAACCACTGAATTGCCGCATTGCAGAGATATTGTATTTAAGTGCCTAGCTCGAT
ACATAAACGGGTCTCTCTGGTTAGACCAGATCTGAGCCTGGGAGCTCTCTGGCTAACTAGGGAACCCACT
GCTTAAGCCTCAATAAAGCTTGCCTTGAGTGCTTCAAGTAGTGTGTGCCCGTCTGTTGTGTGACTCTGGT
AACTAGAGATCCCTCAGACCCTTTTAGTCAGTGTGGAAAATCTCTAGCAGTGGCGCCCGAACAGGGACTT
GAAAGCGAAAGGGAAACCAGAGGAGCTCTCTCGACGCAGGACTCGGCTTGCTGAAGCGCGCACGGCAAGA
GGCGAGGGGCGGCGACTGGTGAGTACGCCAAAAATTTTGACTAGCGGAGGCTAGAAGGAGAGAGATGGGT
GCGAGAGCGTCAGTATTAAGCGGGGGAGAATTAGATCGCGATGGGAAAAAATTCGGTTAAGGCCAGGGGG
AAAGAAAAAATATAAATTAAAACATATAGTATGGGCAAGCAGGGAGCTAGAACGATTCGCAGTTAATCCT
GGCCTGTTAGAAACATCAGAAGGCTGTAGACAAATACTGGGACAGCTACAACCATCCCTTCAGACAGGAT
CAGAAGAACTTAGATCATTATATAATACAGTAGCAACCCTCTATTGTGTGCATCAAAGGATAGAGATAAA
AGACACCAAGGAAGCTTTAGACAAGATAGAGGAAGAGCAAAACAAAAGTAAGACCACCGCACAGCAAGCG
GCCGCTGATCTTCAGACCTGGAGGAGGAGATATGAGGGACAATTGGAGAAGTGAATTATATAAATATAAA
GTAGTAAAAATTGAACCATTAGGAGTAGCACCCACCAAGGCAAAGAGAAGAGTGGTGCAGAGAGAAAAAA
GAGCAGTGGGAATAGGAGCTTTGTTCCTTGGGTTCTTGGGAGCAGCAGGAAGCACTATGGGCGCAGCGTC
AATGACGCTGACGGTACAGGCCAGACAATTATTGTCTGGTATAGTGCAGCAGCAGAACAATTTGCTGAGG
GCTATTGAGGCGCAACAGCATCTGTTGCAACTCACAGTCTGGGGCATCAAGCAGCTCCAGGCAAGAATCC
TGGCTGTGGAAAGATACCTAAAGGATCAACAGCTCCTGGGGATTTGGGGTTGCTCTGGAAAACTCATTTG
CACCACTGCTGTGCCTTGGAATGCTAGTTGGAGTAATAAATCTCTGGAACAGATTTGGAATCACACGACC
TGGATGGAGTGGGACAGAGAAATTAACAATTACACAAGCTTAATACACTCCTTAATTGAAGAATCGCAAA
ACCAGCAAGAAAAGAATGAACAAGAATTATTGGAATTAGATAAATGGGCAAGTTTGTGGAATTGGTTTAA
CATAACAAATTGGCTGTGGTATATAAAATTATTCATAATGATAGTAGGAGGCTTGGTAGGTTTAAGAATA
GTTTTTGCTGTACTTTCTATAGTGAATAGAGTTAGGCAGGGATATTCACCATTATCGTTTCAGACCCACC
TCCCAACCCCGAGGGGACCCAGAGAGGGCCTATTTCCCATGATTCCTTCATATTTGCATATACGATACAA
GGCTGTTAGAGAGATAATTAGAATTAATTTGACTGTAAACACAAAGATATTAGTACAAAATACGTGACGT
AGAAAGTAATAATTTCTTGGGTAGTTTGCAGTTTTAAAATTATGTTTTAAAATGGACTATCATATGCTTA
CCGTAACTTGAAAGTATTTCGATTTCTTGGCTTTATATATCTTGTGGAAAGGACGAAACACCGGCTGAAA
TTGGTCTTCGAATGTTTAAGAGCTATGCTGGAAACAGCATAGCAAGTTTAAATAAGGCTAGTCCGTTATC
AACTTGAAAAAGTGGCACCGAGTCGGTGCTTTTTTTGAATTCTAGATCTTGAGACAAATGGCAGTATTCA
TCCACAATTTTAAAAGAAAAGGGGGGATTGGGGGGTACAGTGCAGGGGAAAGAATAGTAGACATAATAGC
AACAGACATACAAACTAAAGAATTACAAAAACAAATTACAAAAATTCAAAATTTTCGGGTTTATTACAGG
GACAGCAGAGATCCACTTTGGCGCCGGCTCGAGTGGCTCCGGTGCCCGTCAGTGGGCAGAGCGCACATCG
CCCACAGTCCCCGAGAAGTTGGGGGGAGGGGTCGGCAATTGAACCGGTGCCTAGAGAAGGTGGCGCGGGG
TAAACTGGGAAAGTGATGTCGTGTACTGGCTCCGCCTTTTTCCCGAGGGTGGGGGAGAACCGTATATAAG
TGCAGTAGTCGCCGTGAACGTTCTTTTTCGCAACGGGTTTGCCGCCAGAACACAGGTGTCGTGACGCGGG
ATCCGCCACCATGACCGAGTACAAGCCCACGGTGCGCCTCGCCACCCGCGACGACGTCCCCAGGGCCGTA
CGCACCCTCGCCGCCGCGTTCGCCGACTACCCCGCCACGCGCCACACCGTCGATCCGGACCGCCACATCG
AGCGGGTCACCGAGCTGCAAGAACTCTTCCTCACGCGCGTCGGGCTCGACATCGGCAAGGTGTGGGTCGC
GGACGACGGCGCCGCGGTGGCGGTCTGGACCACGCCGGAGAGCGTCGAAGCGGGGGCGGTGTTCGCCGAG
ATCGGCCCGCGCATGGCCGAGTTGAGCGGTTCCCGGCTGGCCGCGCAGCAACAGATGGAAGGCCTCCTGG
CGCCGCACCGGCCCAAGGAGCCCGCGTGGTTCCTGGCCACCGTCGGAGTCTCGCCCGACCACCAGGGCAA
GGGTCTGGGCAGCGCCGTCGTGCTCCCCGGAGTGGAGGCGGCCGAGCGCGCCGGGGTGCCCGCCTTCCTG
GAGACCTCCGCGCCCCGCAACCTCCCCTTCTACGAGCGGCTCGGCTTCACCGTCACCGCCGACGTCGAGG
TGCCCGAAGGACCGCGCACCTGGTGCATGACCCGCAAGCCCGGTGCCTGAACGCGTTAAGTCGACAATCA
ACCTCTGGATTACAAAATTTGTGAAAGATTGACTGGTATTCTTAACTATGTTGCTCCTTTTACGCTATGT
GGATACGCTGCTTTAATGCCTTTGTATCATGCTATTGCTTCCCGTATGGCTTTCATTTTCTCCTCCTTGT
ATAAATCCTGGTTGCTGTCTCTTTATGAGGAGTTGTGGCCCGTTGTCAGGCAACGTGGCGTGGTGTGCAC
TGTGTTTGCTGACGCAACCCCCACTGGTTGGGGCATTGCCACCACCTGTCAGCTCCTTTCCGGGACTTTC
GCTTTCCCCCTCCCTATTGCCACGGCGGAACTCATCGCCGCCTGCCTTGCCCGCTGCTGGACAGGGGCTC
GGCTGTTGGGCACTGACAATTCCGTGGTGTTGTCGGGGAAATCATCGTCCTTTCCTTGGCTGCTCGCCTG
TGTTGCCACCTGGATTCTGCGCGGGACGTCCTTCTGCTACGTCCCTTCGGCCCTCAATCCAGCGGACCTT
CCTTCCCGCGGCCTGCTGCCGGCTCTGCGGCCTCTTCCGCGTCTTCGCCTTCGCCCTCAGACGAGTCGGA
TCTCCCTTTGGGCCGCCTCCCCGCGTCGACTTTAAGACCAATGACTTACAAGGCAGCTGTAGATCTTAGC
CACTTTTTAAAAGAAAAGGGGGGACTGGAAGGGCTAATTCACTCCCAACGAAGACAAGATCTGCTTTTTG
CTTGTACTGGGTCTCTCTGGTTAGACCAGATCTGAGCCTGGGAGCTCTCTGGCTAACTAGGGAACCCACT
GCTTAAGCCTCAATAAAGCTTGCCTTGAGTGCTTCAAGTAGTGTGTGCCCGTCTGTTGTGTGACTCTGGT
AACTAGAGATCCCTCAGACCCTTTTAGTCAGTGTGGAAAATCTCTAGCAGTACGTATAGTAGTTCATGTC
ATCTTATTATTCAGTATTTATAACTTGCAAAGAAATGAATATCAGAGAGTGAGAGGAACTTGTTTATTGC
AGCTTATAATGGTTACAAATAAAGCAATAGCATCACAAATTTCACAAATAAAGCATTTTTTTCACTGCAT
TCTAGTTGTGGTTTGTCCAAACTCATCAATGTATCTTATCATGTCTGGCTCTAGCTATCCCGCCCCTAAC
TCCGCCCATCCCGCCCCTAACTCCGCCCAGTTCCGCCCATTCTCCGCCCCATGGCTGACTAATTTTTTTT
ATTTATGCAGAGGCCGAGGCCGCCTCGGCCTCTGAGCTATTCCAGAAGTAGTGAGGAGGCTTTTTTGGAG
GCCTAGGGACGTACCCAATTCGCCCTATAGTGAGTCGTATTACGCGCGCTCACTGGCCGTCGTTTTACAA
CGTCGTGACTGGGAAAACCCTGGCGTTACCCAACTTAATCGCCTTGCAGCACATCCCCCTTTCGCCAGCT
GGCGTAATAGCGAAGAGGCCCGCACCGATCGCCCTTCCCAACAGTTGCGCAGCCTGAATGGCGAATGGG
[124 nt withheld, positions 4900-5023]
C
[91 nt withheld, positions 5025-5115]
A
[49 nt withheld, positions 5117-5165]
CCTTTGACGTTGGAGTCCACGTTCTTT
[37 nt withheld, positions 5193-5229]
ACCCTATCTCGGTCTATTCTTTTGATTTATAAGGGATTTTGCCGATTTCGGCCTATTGGTTAAAAAATGA
GCTGATTTAACAAAAATTTAACGCGAATTTTAACAAAATATTAACGCTTACAATTTAGGTGGCACTTTTC
GGGGAAATGTGCGCGGAACCCCTATTTGTTTATTTTTCTAAATACATTCAAATATGTATCCGCTCATGAG
ACAATAACCCTGATAAATGCTTCAATAATATTGAAAAAGGAAGAGTATGAGTATTCAACATTTCCGTGTC
GCCCTTATTCCCTTTTTTGCGGCATTTTGCCTTCCTGTTTTTGCTCACCCAGAAACGCTGGTGAAAGTAA
AAGATGCTGAAGATCAGTTGGGTGCACGAGTGGGTTACATCGAACTGGATCTCAACAGCGGTAAGATCCT
TGAGAGTTTTCGCCCCGAAGAACGTTTTCCAATGATGAGCACTTTTAAAGTTCTGCTATGTGGCGCGGTA
TTATCCCGTATTGACGCCGGGCAAGAGCAACTCGGTCGCCGCATACACTATTCTCAGAATGACTTGGTTG
AGTACTCACCAGTCACAGAAAAGCATCTTACGGATGGCATGACAGTAAGAGAATTATGCAGTGCTGCCAT
AACCATGAGTGATAACACTGCGGCCAACTTACTTCTGACAACGATCGGAGGACCGAAGGAGCTAACCGCT
TTTTTGCACAACATGGGGGATCATGTAACTCGCCTTGATCGTTGGGAACCGGAGCTGAATGAAGCCATAC
CAAACGACGAGCGTGACACCACGATGCCTGTAGCAATGGCAACAACGTTGCGCAAACTATTAACTGGCGA
ACTACTTACTCTAGCTTCCCGGCAACAATTAATAGACTGGATGGAGGCGGATAAAGTTGCAGGACCACTT
CTGCGCTCGGCCCTTCCGGCTGGCTGGTTTATTGCTGATAAATCTGGAGCCGGTGAGCGTGGGTCTCGCG
GTATCATTGCAGCACTGGGGCCAGATGGTAAGCCCTCCCGTATCGTAGTTATCTACACGACGGGGAGTCA
GGCAACTATGGATGAACGAAATAGACAGATCGCTGAGATAGGTGCCTCACTGATTAAGCATTGGTAACTG
TCAGACCAAGTTTACTCATATATACTTTAGATTGATTTAAAACTTCATTTTTAATTTAAAAGGATCTAGG
TGAAGATCCTTTTTGATAATCTCATGACCAAAATCCCTTAACGTGAGTTTTCGTTCCACTGAGCGTCAGA
CCCCGTAGAAAAGATCAAAGGATCTTCTTGAGATCCTTTTTTTCTGCGCGTAATCTGCTGCTTGCAAACA
AAAAAACCACCGCTACCAGCGGTGGTTTGTTTGCCGGATCAAGAGCTACCAACTCTTTTTCCGAAGGTAA
CTGGCTTCAGCAGAGCGCAGATACCAAATACTGTTCTTCTAGTGTAGCCGTAGTTAGGCCACCACTTCAA
GAACTCTGTAGCACCGCCTACATACCTCGCTCTGCTAATCCTGTTACCAGTGGCTGCTGCCAGTGGCGAT
AAGTCGTGTCTTACCGGGTTGGACTCAAGACGATAGTTACCGGATAAGGCGCAGCGGTCGGGCTGAACGG
GGGGTTCGTGCACACAGCCCAGCTTGGAGCGAACGACCTACACCGAACTGAGATACCTACAGCGTGAGCT
ATGAGAAAGCGCCACGCTTCCCGAAGGGAGAAAGGCGGACAGGTATCCGGTAAGCGGCAGGGTCGGAACA
GGAGAGCGCACGAGGGAGCTTCCAGGGGGAAACGCCTGGTATCTTTATAGTCCTGTCGGGTTTCGCCACC
TCTGACTTGAGCGTCGATTTTTGTGATGCTCGTCAGGGGGGCGGAGCCTATGGAAAAACGCCAGCAACGC
GGCCTTTTTACGGTTCCTGGCCTTTTGCTGGCCTTTTGCTCACATGTTCTTTCCTGCGTTATCCCCTGAT
TCTGTGGATAACCGTATTACCGCCTTTGAGTGAGCTGATACCGCTCGCCGCAGCCGAACGACCGAGCGCA
GCGAGTCAGTGAGCGAGGAAGCGGAAGAGCGCCCAATACGCAA
